Addgene plasmid #246305: p305N-22
Purpose: Evaluation of MtU6.6-70 promoter (Pol III promoter) deletion (70 bp) for CRISPR-Cas9 editing of mEGFP in Nicotiana benthamiana and poplar reporter lines
Depositing lab: Chung-Jui Tsai. Depositing organization: University of Georgia. Publication: A compendium of nonredundant short polymerase III promoters for CRISPR applications. Deguchi M, Sinclair KM, Patel A, Coile M, Ortega MA, Bewg WP, Tsai CJ. Plant Physiol. 2025 Jul 3;198(3):kiaf294. doi: 10.1093/plphys/kiaf294. PubMed 40673482.
Backbone
  Vector backbone: p305N
  Vector type: Plant Expression, CRISPR
Growth in bacteria
  Bacterial resistance: Kanamycin, 50 μg/mL
  Growth temperature: 37°C
  Growth strain: DH5alpha
  Copy number: High Copy
Gene/Insert
  Gene/Insert name: MtU6.6-70 promoter
  gRNA/shRNA sequence: CATGCCCGAAGGCTACGTCC
  Species: Medicago truncatula
  Promoter: MtU6.6-70 promoter
  Cloning method: Gibson Cloning
Terms and licenses: Academic/Nonprofit Terms; Industry Terms: Not Available to Industry
How to cite: p305N-22 was a gift from Chung-Jui Tsai (Addgene plasmid # 246305 ; http://n2t.net/addgene:246305 ; RRID:Addgene_246305)
