[The description below was written by a language model from this plasmid's Addgene catalogue record and pLannotate feature annotations shown in this document.]
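Description:
p305N-22 is a plant CRISPR-Cas9 binary vector of about 12.8 kb, built on the p305N backbone for Agrobacterium-mediated T-DNA delivery. The backbone carries a high-copy ColE1/pUC-type origin for propagation in E. coli, plus the broad-host-range incP oriV with its trans-acting replication protein trfA, which supports maintenance in Agrobacterium. Bacterial selection uses an aphA-3 kanamycin resistance gene. A short TetR fragment is also annotated and appears to be a backbone remnant.

The transferred region lies between nopaline-type left and right T-DNA border repeats. Near the left border is an nptII (NeoR/KanR) gene, a standard marker for kanamycin selection of transformed plant cells. Its promoter and terminator are not annotated. Next comes the guide RNA cassette. According to the catalogue entry, a 70 bp deletion version of the Medicago truncatula U6.6 Pol III promoter (MtU6.6-70), inserted by Gibson cloning, drives a guide targeting mEGFP. The promoter itself is not annotated in the feature table. The 20 nt feature immediately upstream of the S. pyogenes gRNA scaffold, labelled as an mVenus fragment, sits where the GFP-family-matching spacer would be expected. Downstream is a Streptococcus pyogenes Cas9 coding sequence ended by the Arabidopsis HSP18.2 terminator. The Cas9 promoter is not identified. The region upstream of Cas9 contains scattered matches to the Arabidopsis HST gene, which are probably incidental hits within an unannotated regulatory sequence.

The plasmid is part of a series that tests shortened, nonredundant Pol III promoters. Here, loss of mEGFP in Nicotiana benthamiana and poplar reporter lines shows how well the truncated MtU6.6 promoter supports guide expression and Cas9 editing.
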