Features (pLannotate 1.2.2; 15 found; start..end, strand, type, name):
      1..589     +  rep_origin     ori: high-copy-number ColE1/pMB1/pBR322/pUC origin of replication
    778..805     -  CDS            TetR (fragment): tetracycline resistance regulatory protein; tetR
    829..1977    -  CDS            trfA: trans-acting replication protein that binds to and activates oriV
   2276..3070    -  CDS            KanR: aminoglycoside phosphotransferase; aphA-3; confers resistance to kanamycin
   3282..3913    -  rep_origin     oriV: incP origin of replication
   3993..4017    +  misc_feature   LB T-DNA repeat: left border repeat from nopaline C58 T-DNA
   4532..5326    -  CDS            NeoR/KanR: aminoglycoside phosphotransferase from Tn5; aph(3')-II (or nptII); confers resistance to neomycin, kanamycin, and G418 (Geneticin®)
   6333..6352    +  CDS            VN155(I152L) (fragment): improved N-terminal fragment of mVenus for use in bimolecular fluorescence complementation (BiFC) (Kodama and Hu, 2010)
   6353..6428    +  misc_RNA       gRNA scaffold: guide RNA scaffold for the Streptococcus pyogenes CRISPR/Cas9 system
   6470..6841    +  CDS            HST (fragment): HSTC_ARATH - Also known as HPT2, VTE2-2. Experimental evidence at protein level: Swiss-Prot protein existence level 1. Involved in the synthesis of plastoquinone-9. Can use both homogentisic acid and 2,5-dihydroxyphenylacetic acid gamma-lactone as prenyl acceptors, and solanesyl diphosphate > farnesyl diphosphate > geranylgeranyl diphosphate >> phytyl diphosphate as prenyl donors. Do not catalyze the decardoxylation of homogentisate uncoupled from prenylation. From Arabidopsis thaliana (Mouse-ear cress).
   6993..7076    +  CDS            HST (fragment): HSTC_ARATH - Also known as HPT2, VTE2-2. Experimental evidence at protein level: Swiss-Prot protein existence level 1. Involved in the synthesis of plastoquinone-9. Can use both homogentisic acid and 2,5-dihydroxyphenylacetic acid gamma-lactone as prenyl acceptors, and solanesyl diphosphate > farnesyl diphosphate > geranylgeranyl diphosphate >> phytyl diphosphate as prenyl donors. Do not catalyze the decardoxylation of homogentisate uncoupled from prenylation. From Arabidopsis thaliana (Mouse-ear cress).
   7342..7416    +  CDS            HST (fragment): HSTC_ARATH - Also known as HPT2, VTE2-2. Experimental evidence at protein level: Swiss-Prot protein existence level 1. Involved in the synthesis of plastoquinone-9. Can use both homogentisic acid and 2,5-dihydroxyphenylacetic acid gamma-lactone as prenyl acceptors, and solanesyl diphosphate > farnesyl diphosphate > geranylgeranyl diphosphate >> phytyl diphosphate as prenyl donors. Do not catalyze the decardoxylation of homogentisate uncoupled from prenylation. From Arabidopsis thaliana (Mouse-ear cress).
   8112..12215   +  CDS            cas9: CAS9_STRP1 - Also known as csn1 From Streptococcus pyogenes serotype M1.
  12255..12503   +  terminator     HSP terminator: efficient transcription terminator from the Arabidopsis thaliana heat shock protein 18.2 gene (Nagaya et al., 2010)
  12522..12546   +  misc_feature   RB T-DNA repeat: right border repeat from nopaline C58 T-DNA
>Addgene plasmid #246305 | p305N-22 | addgene full sequence | sequence record 491176 | Addgene NGS Result
TTGAGATCCTTTTTTTCTGCGCGTAATCTGCTGCTTGCAAACAAAAAAACCACCGCTACCAGCGGTGGTT
TGTTTGCCGGATCAAGAGCTACCAACTCTTTTTCCGAAGGTAACTGGCTTCAGCAGAGCGCAGATACCAA
ATACTGTTCTTCTAGTGTAGCCGTAGTTAGGCCACCACTTCAAGAACTCTGTAGCACCGCCTACATACCT
CGCTCTGCTAATCCTGTTACCAGTGGCTGCTGCCAGTGGCGATAAGTCGTGTCTTACCGGGTTGGACTCA
AGACGATAGTTACCGGATAAGGCGCAGCGGTCGGGCTGAACGGGGGGTTCGTGCACACAGCCCAGCTTGG
AGCGAACGACCTACACCGAACTGAGATACCTACAGCGTGAGCTATGAGAAAGCGCCACGCTTCCCGAAGG
GAGAAAGGCGGACAGGTATCCGGTAAGCGGCAGGGTCGGAACAGGAGAGCGCACGAGGGAGCTTCCAGGG
GGAAACGCCTGGTATCTTTATAGTCCTGTCGGGTTTCGCCACCTCTGACTTGAGCGTCGATTTTTGTGAT
GCTCGTCAGGGGGGCGGAGCCTATGGAAAAACGCCAGCAACGCGGCCTTTTTACGGTTCCTGGCCTTTTG
CTGGCCTTTTGCTCACATGTTCTTTCCTGCGTTATCCCCTGATTCTGTGGATAACCGTATTACCGCCTTT
GAGTGAGCTGATACCGCTCGCCGCAGCCGAACGACCGAGCGCAGCGAGTCAGTGAGCGAGGAAGCGGAAG
AGGATCTCAGTAAAGCGCTGGCTGCTGAACCCCCAGCCGGAACTGACCCCACAAGGCCCTAGCGTTTGCA
ATGCACCAGGTCATCATTGACCCAGGCGTGTTCCACCAGGCCGCTGCCTCGCAACTCTTCGCAGGCTTCG
CCGACCTGCTCGCGCCACTTCTTCACGCGGGTGGAATCCGATCCGCACATGAGGCGGAAGGTTTCCAGCT
TGAGCGGGTACGGCTCCCGGTGCGAGCTGAAATAGTCGAACATCCGTCGGGCCGTCGGCGACAGCTTGCG
GTACTTCTCCCATATGAATTTCGTGTAGTGGTCGCCAGCAAACAGCACGACGATTTCCTCGTCGATCAGG
ACCTGGCAACGGGACGTTTTCTTGCCACGGTCCAGGACGCGGAAGCGGTGCAGCAGCGACACCGATTCCA
GGTGCCCAACGCGGTCGGACGTGAAGCCCATCGCCGTCGCCTGTAGGCGCGACAGGCATTCCTCGGCCTT
CGTGTAATACCGGCCATTGATCGACCAGCCCAGGTCCTGGCAAAGCTCGTAGAACGTGAAGGTGATCGGC
TCGCCGATAGGGGTGCGCTTCGCGTACTCCAACACCTGCTGCCACACCAGTTCGTCATCGTCGGCCCGCA
GCTCGACGCCGGTGTAGGTGATCTTCACGTCCTTGTTGACGTGGAAAATGACCTTGTTTTGCAGCGCCTC
GCGCGGGATTTTCTTGTTGCGCGTGGTGAACAGGGCAGAGCGGGCCGTGTCGTTTGGCATCGCTCGCATC
GTGTCCGGCCACGGCGCAATATCGAACAAGGAAAGCTGCATTTCCTTGATCTGCTGCTTCGTGTGTTTCA
GCAACGCGGCTTGCTTGGCCTCGCTGACCTGTTTTGCCAGGTCCTCGCCGGCGGTTTTTCGCTTCTTGGT
CGTCATAGTTCCTCGCGTGTCGATGGTCATCGACTTCGCCAAACCTGCCGCCTCCTGTTCGAGACGACGC
GAACGCTCCACGGCGGCCGATGGCGCGGGCAGGGCAGGGGGAGCCAGTTGCACGCTGTCGCGCTCGATCT
TGGCCGTAGCTTGCTGGGCCATCGAGCCGACGGACTGGAAGGTTTCGCGGGGCGCACGCATGACGGTGCG
GCTTGCGATGGTTTCGGCATCCTCGGCGGAAAACCCCGCGTCGATCAGTTCTTGCCTGTATGCCTTCCGG
TCAAACGTCCGATTCATTCACCCTCCTTGCGGGATTGCCCCGACTCACGCCGGGGCAATGTGCCCTTATT
CCTGATTTGATCCGCCTGGTGCCTTGGTGTCCAGATAATCCACCTTATCGGCAATGAAGTCGGTCCCGTA
GACCGTCTGGCCGTCCTTCTCGTACTTGGTATTCCGAATCTTGCCCTGCACGAATACCAGCGACCCCTTG
CCCAAATACTTGCCGTGGGCCTCGGCCTGAGAGCCAAAACACTTGATGCGGAAGAAGTCGGTGCGCTCCT
GCTTGTCGCCAGCATCGTTGCGCCACATCTAGGTACTAAAACAATTCATCCAGTAAAATATAATATTTTA
TTTTCTCCCAATCAGGCTTGATCCCCAGTAAGTCAAAAAATAGCTCGACATACTGTTCTTCCCCAATATC
CTCCCTGATCGACCGGACGCAGAAGGCAATGTCATACCACTTGTCCGCCCTGCCGCTTCTCCCAAGATCA
ATAAAGCCACTTACTTTGCCATCTTTCACAAAGATGTTGCTGTCTCCCAGGTCGCCGTGGGAAAAGACAA
GTTCCTCTTCGGGCTTTTCCGTCTTTAAAAAATCATACAGCTCGCGCGGATCTTTAAATGGGGTGTCTTC
TTCCCAGTTTTCGCAATCCACATCGGCCAGATCGTTATTCAGTAAGTAATCCAATTCGGCTAAGCGGCTG
TCTAAGCTATTCGTATAGGGACAATCCGATATGTCGATGGAGTGAAAGAGCCTGATGCACTCCGCATACA
GCTCGATAATCTTTTCAGGGCTTTGTTCATCTTCATACTCTTCCGAGCAAAGGACGCCATCGGCCTCACT
CATGAGCAGATTGCTCCAGCCATCATGCCGTTCAAGGTGCAGGACCTTTGGAACAGGCAGCTTTCCTTCC
AGCCATAGCATCATGTCCTTTTCCCGTTCCACATCATAGGTGGTCCCTTTATACCGGCTGTCCGTCATTT
TTAAATATAGGTTTTCATTTTCTCCCACCAGCTTATATACCTTAGCAGGAGACATTCCTTCCGTATCTTT
TACGCAGCGGTATTTTTCGATCAGTTTTTTCAATTCCGGTGATATTCTCATTTTAGCCATTTATTATTTC
CTTCCTCTTTTCTACAGTATTTAAAGATACCCCAAGAAGCTAATTATAACAAGACGAACTCCAATTCACT
GTTCCTTGCATTCTAAAACTTTAAATACCAGAAAACAGCTTTTTCAAAGTTGTTTTCAAAGTTGGCGTAT
AACATAGTATCGACGGAGCCGATTTTGAAACCACAATTATGGGTGATGCTGCCAACGCGAGAGCGGGCCG
GGAGGGTTCGAGAAGGGGGGGCACCCCCCTTCGGCGTGCGCGGTCACGCGCACAGGGCGCAGCCCTGGTT
AAAAACAAGGTTTATAAATATTGGTTTAAAAGCAGGTTAAAAGACAGGTTAGCGGTGGCCGAAAAACGGG
CGGAAACCCTTGCAAATGCTGGATTTTCTGCCTGTGGACAGCCCCTCAAATGTCAATAGGTGCGCCCCTC
ATCTGTCAGCACTCTGCCCCTCAAGTGTCAAGGATCGCGCCCCTCATCTGTCAGTAGTCGCGCCCCTCAA
GTGTCAATACCGCAGGGCACTTATCCCCAGGCTTGTCCACATCATCTGTGGGAAACTCGCGTAAAATCAG
GCGTTTTCGCCGATTTGCGAGGCTGGCCAGCTCCACGTCGCCGGCCGAAATCGAGCCTGCCCCTCATCTG
TCAACGCCGCGCCGGGTGAGTCGGCCCCTCAAGTGTCAACGTCCGCCCCTCATCTGTCAGTGAGGGCCAA
GTTTTCCGCGAGGTATCCACAACGCCGGCGGCTGCGGTGTCTCGCACACGGCTTCGACGGCGTTTCTGGC
GCGTTTGCAGGGCCATAGACGGCCGCCAGCCCAGCGGCGAGGGCAACCAGCCCGGTGAGCGTCTCTAGTG
GACTGATGGGCTGCCTGTATCGAGTGGTGATTTTGTGCCGAGCTGCCGGTCGGGGAGCTGTTGGCTGGCT
GGTGGCAGGATATATTGTGGTGTAAACAAATTGACGATTTAAATGGTAGGCGCGGCTTAATTAAGCGCTT
AATTAAGCGCTTAATTAAGCGCTTAATAAGCCGCGCCGTACCCCAATAGTCTCGACAGACACATAGCACC
TAACATTATTGCTTAAATTTACTATTTTTTTACTATATTATACTCAACCCAATGAGCATAAAGACTGTAA
AATCTCAAATTCCTGAGAAGCATATTTATCGATCCCACAGACTTGATAGTTCCATAATCCATACGCTGCA
GCCAAATTGCTAGTGTGTTGAACATTTAACACGTAGAGAACTAGAAAAGATATAAAACTAAGATTGATAT
CCAAAATAGACGAGAACAATAAGCAAAAACTCTTAGTTTTGAAATAAATCAACAATCCCGAGGGTTGTCA
CATACATCAAAAACGAAAATCCATATAGCAAAAAAAACTCTAAATTACCGTTCGACAAAAAGAGAAAACT
GATAGGACATTTGCTAAACATTAAAATCAAAATTTGGATCAAGCCGAATTCTCAGAAGAACTCGTCAAGA
AGGCGATAGAAGGCGATGCGCTGCGAATCGGGAGCGGCGATACCGTAAAGCACGAGGAAGCGGTCAGCCC
ATTCGCCGCCAAGCTCTTCAGCAATATCACGGGTAGCCAACGCTATGTCCTGATAGCGGTCCGCCACACC
CAGCCGGCCACAGTCGATGAATCCAGAAAAGCGGCCATTTTCCACCATGATATTCGGCAAGCAGGCATCG
CCATGGGTCACGACGAGATCATCGCCGTCGGGCATGCGCGCCTTGAGCCTGGCGAACAGTTCGGCTGGCG
CGAGCCCCTGATGCTCTTCGTCCAGATCATCCTGATCGACAAGACCGGCTTCCATCCGAGTACGTGCTCG
CTCGATGCGATGTTTCGCTTGGTGGTCGAATGGGCAGGTAGCCGGATCAAGCGTATGCAGCCGCCGCATT
GCATCAGCCATGATGGATACTTTCTCGGCAGGAGCAAGGTGAGATGACAGGAGATCCTGCCCCGGCACTT
CGCCCAATAGCAGCCAGTCCCTTCCCGCTTCAGTGACAACGTCGAGCACAGCTGCGCAAGGAACGCCCGT
CGTGGCCAGCCACGATAGCCGCGCTGCCTCGTCCTGCAGTTCATTCAGGGCACCGGACAGGTCGGTCTTG
ACAAAAAGAACCGGGCGCCCCTGCGCTGACAGCCGGAACACGGCGGCATCAGAGCAGCCGATTGTCTGTT
GTGCCCAGTCATAGCCGAATAGCCTCTCCACCCAAGCGGCCGGAGAACCTGCGTGCAATCCATCTTGTTC
AATCATCTCGAGACGTACCGCGCGATGCATTCGAAGATCGATCCTTCGCCTGGAGGAGAGAAATCAGTGG
CGCTGCGGCTTTTAGGGTTTCTTTGTTGATGGAATGAGAGTGTAAGCTCTGCCAGTGCCACTTTATTAGG
GTTTTACAAGCCCTTTTCTTCGTAATTGGGCCTGACATTTTGTGCCACTTGGGCCTTTAGAGATGAAAAT
GTATATTGGGCTTAAGTTGACTTGAAGGATAAATTAGTTTAGGATATTACGTTTTTTATGAGAATTGGTG
TGTCGGATACATGTATATGATGCATTCAAATATATGTATTCTAGATACATTTAAGTTTAGATACAATCTA
AAATGTGTCTTTAATTACAGGACTGTAACTAAAATACTTAATGTAAGAAGAATATTACTCCTTTAATAGC
TTTTGAGTATATCTAGTCTAACATCTTTTAAAAAAGTCTAATTTCTTTCATTTATTTTTCGAGCAATAGC
AAAGTGCATAATTATTTTTTTCTTCTAGAAATTCAGATTTGTTTCTCTAAATTTTGAGATTCTTTTCTCA
ATTTTGTATGTCTAGAGAACAATGTGTATTTTTCACTCTAGTTGGTTGTTACTTTGTTGAATGTTCTGAT
AAAAGTATATTGTTATTTCTGAAGTAGATATAAACCTTCATTTGGAAATTATACATAAATCAAAATCGTT
AATTATCTAGATCAAGATATATGCCCTTTTCCTAATGTATTTGATACATGCACCTAATTTCACTAGATGT
ATCTTTTCTATTTTTTAAATTATGAATAGTTAATTTTTTCCATATGTGTATTTGATACATACTTCATGAC
TTTAAAAAATTAATTATATACCAGATATATGTATTTAAAATTTGTTATGTATTTAAAGTATGTATATGAT
TATTCGATATTAATCTCTTCGATGAAGGCCTTTTTAGTCCCACATCGTCTGAAACATAAAATATTTCAGC
GTTTAAATACTTCAAGCGAACCAGTAGGCTTGCATGCCCGAAGGCTACGTCCGTTTTAGAGCTAGAAATA
GCAAGTTAAAATAAGGCTAGTCCGTTATCAACTTGAAAAAGTGGCACCGAGTCGGTGCTTTTTTTACTAG
TGGAGCTCAACTTTTGATTCGCTATTTGCAGTGCACCTGTGGCGTTCATCACATCTTTTGTGACACTGTT
TGCACTGGTCATTGCTATTACAAAGGACCTTCCTGATGTTGAAGGAGATCGAAAGTAAGTAACTGCACGC
ATAACCATTTTCTTTCCGCTCTTTGGCTCAATCCATTTGACAGTCAAAGACAATGTTTAACCAGCTCCGT
TTGATATATTGTCTTTATGTGTTTGTTCAAGCATGTTTAGTTAATCATGCCTTTGATTGATCTTGAATAG
GTTCCAAATATCAACCCTGGCAACAAAACTTGGAGTGAGAAACATTGCATTCCTCGGTTCTGGACTTCTG
CTAGTAAATTATGTTTCAGCCATATCACTAGCTTTCTACATGCCTCAGGTGAATTCATCTATTTCCGTCT
TAACTATTTCGGTTAATTAAAGCACGAACACCATTACTGCATGTAGAAGCTTGATAAACTATCGCCACCA
ATTTATTTTTGTTGCGATATTGTTACTTTCCTCAGTATGCAGCTTTGAAAAGACCAACCCTCTTATCCTT
TAACAATGAACAGGTTTTTAGAGGTAGCTTGATGATTCCTGCACATGTGATCTTGGCTTCAGGCTTAATT
TTCCAGGTAAAGCATTATGAGATACTCTTATATCTCTTACATACTTTTGAGATAATGCACAAGAACTTCA
TAACTATATGCTTTAGTTTCTGCATTTGACACTGCCAAATTCATTAATCTCTAATATCTTTGTTGTTGAT
CTTTGGTAGACATGGGTACTAGAAAAAGCAAACTACACCAAGGTAAAATACTTTTGTACAAACATAAACT
CGTTATCACGGAACATCAATGGAGTGTATATCTAACGGAGTGTAGAAACATTTGATTATTGCAGGAAGCT
ATCTCAGGATATTATCGGTTTATATGGAATCTCTTCTACGCAGAGTATCTGTTATTCCCCTTCCTCTAGC
TTTCAATTTCATGGTGAGGATATGCAGTTTTCTTTGTATATCATTCTTCTTCTTCTTTGTAGCTTGGAGT
CAAAATCGGTTCCTTCATGTACATACATCAAGGATATGTCCTTCTGAATTTTTATATCTTGCAATAAAAA
TGCTTGTACCAATTGAAACACCAGCTTTTTGAGTTCTATGATCACTGACTTGGTTCTAACCAAAAAAAAA
AAAATGTTTAATTTACATATCTAAAAGTAGGTTTAGGGAAACCTAAACAGTAAAATATTTGTATATTATT
CGAATTTCACTCATCATAAAAACTTAAATTGCACCATAAAATTTTGTTTTACTATTAATGATGTAATTTG
TGTAACTTAAGATAAAAATAATATTCCGTAAGTTAACCGGCTAAAACCACGTATAAACCAGGGAACCTGT
TAAACCGGTTCTTTACTGGATAAAGAAATGAAAGCCCATGTAGACAGCTCCATTAGAGCCCAAACCCTAA
ATTTCTCATCTATATAAAAGGAGTGACATTAGGGTTTTTGTTCGTCCTCTTAAAGCTTCTCGTTTTCTCT
GCCGTCTCTCTCATTCGCGCGACGCAAACGATCTTCAGGTGATCTTCTTTCTCCAAATCCTCTCTCATAA
CTCTGATTTCGTACTTGTGTATTTGAGCTCACGCTCTGTTTCTCTCACCACAGCAGCTAGCATGGACAAG
AAGTACTCCATTGGGCTCGATATCGGCACAAACAGCGTCGGCTGGGCCGTCATTACGGACGAGTACAAGG
TGCCGAGCAAAAAATTCAAAGTTCTGGGCAATACCGATCGCCACAGCATAAAGAAGAACCTCATTGGCGC
CCTCCTGTTCGACTCCGGGGAGACGGCCGAAGCCACGCGGCTCAAAAGAACAGCACGGCGCAGATATACC
CGCAGAAAGAATCGGATCTGCTACCTGCAGGAGATCTTTAGTAATGAGATGGCTAAGGTGGATGACTCTT
TCTTCCATAGGCTGGAGGAGTCCTTTTTGGTGGAGGAGGATAAAAAGCACGAGCGCCACCCAATCTTTGG
CAATATCGTGGACGAGGTGGCGTACCATGAAAAGTACCCAACCATATATCATCTGAGGAAGAAGCTTGTA
GACAGTACTGATAAGGCTGACTTGCGGTTGATCTATCTCGCGCTGGCGCATATGATCAAATTTCGGGGAC
ACTTCCTCATCGAGGGGGACCTGAACCCAGACAACAGCGATGTCGACAAACTCTTTATCCAACTGGTTCA
GACTTACAATCAGCTTTTCGAAGAGAACCCGATCAACGCATCCGGAGTTGACGCCAAAGCAATCCTGAGC
GCTAGGCTGTCCAAATCCCGGCGGCTCGAAAACCTCATCGCACAGCTCCCTGGGGAGAAGAAGAACGGCC
TGTTTGGTAATCTTATCGCCCTGTCACTCGGGCTGACCCCCAACTTTAAATCTAACTTCGACCTGGCCGA
AGATGCCAAGCTTCAACTGAGCAAAGACACCTACGATGATGATCTCGACAATCTGCTGGCCCAGATCGGC
GACCAGTACGCAGACCTTTTTTTGGCGGCAAAGAACCTGTCAGACGCCATTCTGCTGAGTGATATTCTGC
GAGTGAACACGGAGATCACCAAAGCTCCGCTGAGCGCTAGTATGATCAAGCGCTATGATGAGCACCACCA
AGACTTGACTTTGCTGAAGGCCCTTGTCAGACAGCAACTGCCTGAGAAGTACAAGGAAATTTTCTTCGAT
CAGTCTAAAAATGGCTACGCCGGATACATTGACGGCGGAGCAAGCCAGGAGGAATTTTACAAATTTATTA
AGCCCATCTTGGAAAAAATGGACGGCACCGAGGAGCTGCTGGTAAAGCTTAACAGAGAAGATCTGTTGCG
CAAACAGCGCACTTTCGACAATGGAAGCATCCCCCACCAGATTCACCTGGGCGAACTGCACGCTATCCTC
AGGCGGCAAGAGGATTTCTACCCCTTTTTGAAAGATAACAGGGAAAAGATTGAGAAAATCCTCACATTTC
GGATACCCTACTATGTAGGCCCCCTCGCCCGGGGAAATTCCAGATTCGCGTGGATGACTCGCAAATCAGA
AGAGACCATCACTCCCTGGAACTTCGAGGAAGTCGTGGATAAGGGGGCCTCTGCCCAGTCCTTCATCGAA
AGGATGACTAACTTTGATAAAAATCTGCCTAACGAAAAGGTGCTTCCTAAACACTCTCTGCTGTACGAGT
ACTTCACAGTTTATAACGAGCTGACCAAGGTCAAATACGTCACAGAAGGGATGAGAAAGCCAGCATTCCT
GTCTGGAGAGCAGAAGAAAGCTATCGTGGACCTCCTCTTCAAGACGAACCGGAAAGTTACCGTGAAACAG
CTCAAAGAAGACTATTTCAAAAAGATTGAATGTTTCGACTCTGTTGAAATCAGCGGAGTGGAGGATCGCT
TCAACGCATCCCTGGGAACGTATCACGATCTCCTGAAAATCATTAAAGACAAGGACTTCCTGGACAATGA
GGAGAACGAGGACATTCTTGAGGACATTGTCCTCACCCTTACGTTGTTTGAAGATAGGGAGATGATTGAA
GAACGCTTGAAAACTTACGCTCATCTCTTCGACGACAAAGTCATGAAACAGCTCAAGAGGCGCCGATATA
CAGGATGGGGGCGGCTGTCAAGAAAACTGATCAATGGCATCCGAGACAAGCAGAGTGGAAAGACAATCCT
GGATTTTCTTAAGTCCGATGGATTTGCCAACCGGAACTTCATGCAGTTGATCCATGATGACTCTCTCACC
TTTAAGGAGGACATCCAGAAAGCACAAGTTTCTGGCCAGGGGGACAGTCTTCACGAGCACATCGCTAATC
TTGCAGGTAGCCCAGCTATCAAAAAGGGAATACTGCAGACCGTTAAGGTCGTGGATGAACTCGTCAAAGT
AATGGGAAGGCATAAGCCCGAGAATATCGTTATCGAGATGGCCCGAGAGAACCAAACTACCCAGAAGGGA
CAGAAGAACAGTAGGGAAAGGATGAAGAGGATTGAAGAGGGTATAAAAGAACTGGGGTCCCAAATCCTTA
AGGAACACCCAGTTGAAAACACCCAGCTTCAGAATGAGAAGCTCTACCTGTACTACCTGCAGAACGGCAG
GGACATGTACGTGGATCAGGAACTGGACATCAATCGGCTCTCCGACTACGACGTGGATCATATCGTGCCC
CAGTCTTTTCTCAAAGATGATTCTATTGATAATAAAGTGTTGACAAGATCCGATAAAAATAGAGGGAAGA
GTGATAACGTCCCCTCAGAAGAAGTTGTCAAGAAAATGAAAAATTATTGGCGGCAGCTGCTGAACGCCAA
ACTGATCACACAACGGAAGTTCGATAATCTGACTAAGGCTGAACGAGGTGGCCTGTCTGAGTTGGATAAA
GCCGGCTTCATCAAAAGGCAGCTTGTTGAGACACGCCAGATCACCAAGCACGTGGCCCAAATTCTCGATT
CACGCATGAACACCAAGTACGATGAAAATGACAAACTGATTCGAGAGGTGAAAGTTATTACTCTGAAGTC
TAAGCTGGTCTCAGATTTCAGAAAGGACTTTCAGTTTTATAAGGTGAGAGAGATCAACAATTACCACCAT
GCGCATGATGCCTACCTGAATGCAGTGGTAGGCACTGCACTTATCAAAAAATATCCCAAGCTTGAATCTG
AATTTGTTTACGGAGACTATAAAGTGTACGATGTTAGGAAAATGATCGCAAAGTCTGAGCAGGAAATAGG
CAAGGCCACCGCTAAGTACTTCTTTTACAGCAATATTATGAATTTTTTCAAGACCGAGATTACACTGGCC
AATGGAGAGATTCGGAAGCGACCACTTATCGAAACAAACGGAGAAACAGGAGAAATCGTGTGGGACAAGG
GTAGGGATTTCGCGACAGTCCGGAAGGTCCTGTCCATGCCGCAGGTGAACATCGTTAAAAAGACCGAAGT
ACAGACCGGAGGCTTCTCCAAGGAAAGTATCCTCCCGAAAAGGAACAGCGACAAGCTGATCGCACGCAAA
AAAGATTGGGACCCCAAGAAATACGGCGGATTCGATTCTCCTACAGTCGCTTACAGTGTACTGGTTGTGG
CCAAAGTGGAGAAAGGGAAGTCTAAAAAACTCAAAAGCGTCAAGGAACTGCTGGGCATCACAATCATGGA
GCGATCAAGCTTCGAAAAAAACCCCATCGACTTTCTCGAAGCGAAAGGATATAAAGAGGTCAAAAAAGAC
CTCATCATTAAGCTTCCCAAGTACTCTCTCTTTGAGCTTGAAAACGGCCGGAAACGAATGCTCGCTAGTG
CGGGCGAGCTGCAGAAAGGTAACGAGCTGGCACTGCCCTCTAAATACGTTAATTTCTTGTATCTGGCCAG
CCACTATGAAAAGCTCAAAGGGTCTCCCGAAGATAATGAGCAGAAGCAGCTGTTCGTGGAACAACACAAA
CACTACCTTGATGAGATCATCGAGCAAATAAGCGAGTTCTCCAAAAGAGTGATCCTCGCCGACGCTAACC
TCGATAAGGTGCTTTCTGCTTACAATAAGCACAGGGATAAGCCCATCAGGGAGCAGGCAGAAAACATTAT
CCACTTGTTTACTCTGACCAACTTGGGCGCGCCTGCAGCCTTCAAGTACTTCGACACCACCATAGACAGA
AAGCGGTACACCTCTACAAAGGAGGTCCTGGACGCCACACTGATTCATCAGTCAATTACGGGGCTCTATG
AAACAAGAATCGACCTCTCTCAGCTCGGTGGAGACGGAACAAGAAAGAGAAGAAAGGTGTGACGGATCCT
CGAATATGAAGATGAAGATGAAATATTTGGTGTGTCAAATAAAAAGCTTGTGTGCTTAAGTTTGTGTTTT
TTTCTTGGCTTGTTGTGTTATGAATTTGTGGCTTTTTCTAATATCAAATGAATGTAAGATCTCATTATAA
TGAATAAACAAATGTTTCTATAATCCATTGTGAATGTTTTGTTGGATCTCTTCTGCAGCATATAACTACT
GTATGTGCTATGGTATGGACTATGGAATATGATTAAAGATAAGGTTTAAACTATCAGTGTTTGACAGGAT
ATATTGGCGGGTAAACCTAAGAGAAAAGAGCGTTTATTAGAATAATCGGATATTTAAAAGGGCGTGAAAA
GGTTTATCCGTTCGTCCATTTGTATGTGCATGCCAACCACAGGAGATCCAAAAGGATCTAGGTGAAGATC
CTTTTTGATAATCTCATGACCAAAATCCCTTAACGTGAGTTTTCGTTCCACTGAGCGTCAGACCCCGTAG
AAAAGATCAAAGGATCTTC
