>Addgene plasmid #246305 | p305N-22 | depositor partial sequence | sequence record 487345 | promoter
TTTTAGTCCCACATCGTCTGAAACATAAAATATTTCAGCGTTTAAATACTTCAAGCGAACCAGTAGGCTT
